Addgene plasmid #180585: pAAV-EF1a-mCherry-P2A-NLSFlpN-nMagHigh
Purpose: PA-Flp
Depositing lab: Won Do Heo. Depositing organization: Korea Advanced Institute of Science and Technology. Publication: Noninvasive optical activation of Flp recombinase for genetic manipulation in deep mouse brain regions. Jung H, Kim SW, Kim M, Hong J, Yu D, Kim JH, Lee Y, Kim S, Woo D, Shin HS, Park BO, Do Heo W. Nat Commun. 2019 Jan 18;10(1):314. doi: 10.1038/s41467-018-08282-8. PubMed 30659191.
Backbone
  Vector backbone: pAAV-Ef1a-EGFP
  Vector type: AAV
Growth in bacteria
  Bacterial resistance: Ampicillin, 100 μg/mL
  Growth temperature: 30°C
  Growth strain: NEB Stable
  Copy number: High Copy
Gene/Insert
  Gene/Insert name: Split FlpO
  Species: Synthetic
  Cloning method: Restriction Enzyme; 5′ cloning site unknown (unknown if destroyed)
Terms and licenses: Academic/Nonprofit Terms; Industry Terms: Not Available to Industry
How to cite: pAAV-EF1a-mCherry-P2A-NLSFlpN-nMagHigh was a gift from Won Do Heo (Addgene plasmid # 180585 ; http://n2t.net/addgene:180585 ; RRID:Addgene_180585)
