[The description below was written by a language model from this plasmid's Addgene catalogue record and pLannotate feature annotations shown in this document.]
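Description:
pAAV-EF1a-mCherry-P2A-NLSFlpN-nMagHigh is an adeno-associated virus transfer plasmid built on the pAAV-Ef1a-EGFP backbone that carries one half of a photoactivatable Flp recombinase (PA-Flp) system. It is maintained in bacteria through a high-copy ColE1/pUC-type origin with ampicillin selection (AmpR under its own bla promoter), and it also carries an f1 phage origin. The expression cassette is flanked by AAV2 inverted terminal repeats, which allow it to be packaged into recombinant AAV particles. The annotation detects the downstream ITR in full but only short fragments of the upstream one. A recombination-reduced host strain is recorded for propagation, as is common for ITR-containing plasmids.

Within the ITRs, the constitutive human EF-1α promoter drives a single open reading frame that begins with the red fluorescent protein mCherry. According to the construct name, this is followed by a P2A self-cleaving peptide and then a nuclear-localised N-terminal fragment of codon-optimised Flp (FlpO) fused to nMagHigh, a component of the blue-light-responsive Magnet heterodimerisation pair. The feature table annotates only a short FLPo fragment after mCherry. The P2A and nMagHigh segments are not called, although an unannotated stretch lies between the FLPo fragment and the downstream elements. A WPRE and the human growth hormone polyadenylation signal enhance and terminate expression.

The design lets mCherry mark transduced cells while the separately released Flp fragment stays inactive on its own. Recombination at FRT sites would require a complementary C-terminal Flp fragment on a partner Magnet domain, supplied from another construct, and illumination to bring the halves together. The associated publication applies this system to noninvasive optical control of gene manipulation in deep mouse brain regions.
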