Features (pLannotate 1.2.2; 18 found; start..end, strand, type, name):
     13..40      +  repeat_region  AAV2 ITR (fragment): inverted terminal repeat of adeno-associated virus serotype 2 inverted
     69..96      +  repeat_region  AAV2 ITR (fragment): inverted terminal repeat of adeno-associated virus serotype 2 inverted
    159..225     +  CDS            small t antigen (fragment): SV40 (simian virus 40) small t antigen
    232..1410    +  promoter       EF-1α promoter: strong constitutive promoter for human elongation factor EF-1α
   1417..1434    +  misc_feature   MCS (fragment): pUC18/19 multiple cloning site
   1444..2151    +  CDS            mCherry: mCherry is a basic (constitutively fluorescent) red fluorescent protein published in 2004, derived from Discosoma sp.. It is reported to be a very rapidly-maturing monomer with low acid sensitivity.
   2221..2318    +  CDS            FLPo (fragment): nuclear-targeted site-specific recombinase FLPo is a mouse codon-optimized fusion between the SV40 nuclear localization signal and a thermostable version of the Saccharomyces cerevisiae site-specific recombinase FLP. Recombination occurs at FRT sequences.
   2815..2839    +  misc_feature   MCS (fragment): pBluescript multiple cloning site
   2839..3426    +  misc_feature   WPRE: woodchuck hepatitis virus posttranscriptional regulatory element
   3458..3934    +  polyA_signal   hGH poly(A) signal: human growth hormone polyadenylation signal
   3974..4114    +  repeat_region  AAV2 ITR: inverted terminal repeat of adeno-associated virus serotype 2 inverted
   4119..4170    -  misc_feature   bom (fragment): basis of mobility region from pBR322
   4189..4644    +  rep_origin     f1 ori (sequence partly withheld): f1 bacteriophage origin of replication; arrow indicates direction of (+) strand synthesis
   4645..4694    -  misc_feature   bom (fragment): basis of mobility region from pBR322
   4796..4831    -  CDS            rop (fragment): Rop protein, which maintains plasmids at low copy number; rop
   4926..5030    +  promoter       AmpR promoter: bla
   5031..5891    +  CDS            AmpR: β-lactamase; bla; confers resistance to ampicillin, carbenicillin, and related antibiotics
   6062..6650    +  rep_origin     ori: high-copy-number ColE1/pMB1/pBR322/pUC origin of replication
>Addgene plasmid #180585 | pAAV-EF1a-mCherry-P2A-NLSFlpN-nMagHigh | addgene full sequence | sequence record 355469 | Addgene NGS Result
TCCTGCAGGCAGCTGCGCGCTCGCTCGCTCACTGAGGCCGCCCGGGCGTCGGGCGACCTTTGGTCGCCCG
GCCTCAGTGAGCGAGCGAGCGCGCAGAGAGGGAGTGGCCAACTCCATCACTAGGGGTTCCTGCGGCCGCA
CGCGTAAGCTTTGCAAAGATGGATAAAGTTTTAAACAGAGAGGAATCTTTGCAGCTAATGGACCTTCTAG
GTCTTGAAAGGAGTGGGAATTGGCTCCGGTGCCCGTCAGTGGGCAGAGCGCACATCGCCCACAGTCCCCG
AGAAGTTGGGGGGAGGGGTCGGCAATTGAACCGGTGCCTAGAGAAGGTGGCGCGGGGTAAACTGGGAAAG
TGATGTCGTGTACTGGCTCCGCCTTTTTCCCGAGGGTGGGGGAGAACCGTATATAAGTGCAGTAGTCGCC
GTGAACGTTCTTTTTCGCAACGGGTTTGCCGCCAGAACACAGGTAAGTGCCGTGTGTGGTTCCCGCGGGC
CTGGCCTCTTTACGGGTTATGGCCCTTGCGTGCCTTGAATTACTTCCACCTGGCTGCAGTACGTGATTCT
TGATCCCGAGCTTCGGGTTGGAAGTGGGTGGGAGAGTTCGAGGCCTTGCGCTTAAGGAGCCCCTTCGCCT
CGTGCTTGAGTTGAGGCCTGGCCTGGGCGCTGGGGCCGCCGCGTGCGAATCTGGTGGCACCTTCGCGCCT
GTCTCGCTGCTTTCGATAAGTCTCTAGCCATTTAAAATTTTTGATGACCTGCTGCGACGCTTTTTTTCTG
GCAAGATAGTCTTGTAAATGCGGGCCAAGATCTGCACACTGGTATTTCGGTTTTTGGGGCCGCGGGCGGC
GACGGGGCCCGTGCGTCCCAGCGCACATGTTCGGCGAGGCGGGGCCTGCGAGCGCGGCCACCGAGAATCG
GACGGGGGTAGTCTCAAGCTGGCCGGCCTGCTCTGGTGCCTGGCCTCGCGCCGCCGTGTATCGCCCCGCC
CTGGGCGGCAAGGCTGGCCCGGTCGGCACCAGTTGCGTGAGCGGAAAGATGGCCGCTTCCCGGCCCTGCT
GCAGGGAGCTCAAAATGGAGGACGCGGCGCTCGGGAGAGCGGGCGGGTGAGTCACCCACACAAAGGAAAA
GGGCCTTTCCGTCCTCAGCCGTCGCTTCATGTGACTCCACGGAGTACCGGGCGCCGTCCAGGCACCTCGA
TTAGTTCTCGAGCTTTTGGAGTACGTCGTCTTTAGGTTGGGGGGAGGGGTTTTATGCGATGGAGTTTCCC
CACACTGAGTGGGTGGAGACTGAAGTTAGGCCAGCTTGGCACTTGATGTAATTCTCCTTGGAATTTGCCC
TTTTTGAGTTTGGATCTTGGTTCATTCTCAAGCCTCAGACAGTGGTTCAAAGTTTTTTTCTTCCATTTCA
GGTGTCGTGAGGTACCGGATCCTCTAGAGTCGACTCCGGAACCATGGTGAGCAAGGGCGAGGAGGATAAC
ATGGCCATCATCAAGGAGTTCATGCGCTTCAAGGTGCACATGGAGGGCTCCGTGAACGGCCACGAGTTCG
AGATCGAGGGCGAGGGCGAGGGCCGCCCCTACGAGGGCACCCAGACCGCCAAGCTGAAGGTGACCAAGGG
TGGCCCCCTGCCCTTCGCCTGGGACATCCTGTCCCCTCAGTTCATGTACGGCTCCAAGGCCTACGTGAAG
CACCCCGCCGACATCCCCGACTACTTGAAGCTGTCCTTCCCCGAGGGCTTCAAGTGGGAGCGCGTGATGA
ACTTCGAGGACGGCGGCGTGGTGACCGTGACCCAGGACTCCTCCCTGCAGGACGGCGAGTTCATCTACAA
GGTGAAGCTGCGCGGCACCAACTTCCCCTCCGACGGCCCCGTAATGCAGAAGAAGACCATGGGCTGGGAG
GCCTCCTCCGAGCGGATGTACCCCGAGGACGGCGCCCTGAAGGGCGAGATCAAGCAGAGGCTGAAGCTGA
AGGACGGCGGCCACTACGACGCTGAGGTCAAGACCACCTACAAGGCCAAGAAGCCCGTGCAGCTGCCCGG
CGCCTACAACGTCAACATCAAGTTGGACATCACCTCCCACAACGAGGACTACACCATCGTGGAACAGTAC
GAACGCGCCGAGGGCCGCCACTCCACCGGCGGCATGGACGAGCTGTACAAGGGATCCGGCGCAACAAACT
TCTCTCTGCTGAAACAAGCCGGAGATGTCGAAGAGAATCCTGGACCGCCCAAGAAGAAGAGGAAGGTGAG
CCAGTTCGACATCCTGTGCAAGACCCCCCCCAAGGTGCTGGTGCGGCAGTTCGTGGAGAGATTCGAGAGG
CCCAGCGGTGGAGGCGGTTCAGGCGGAGGTGGCAGCGGCGGTGGCGGATCGCACACCCTGTACGCCCCCG
GCGGCTACGACATCATGGGCTACCTGGACCAGATCGGCAACAGACCCAACCCCCAGGTGGAGCTGGGCCC
CGTGGACACCAGCTGCGCCCTGATCCTGTGCGACCTGAAGCAGAAGGACACCCCCATCGTGTACGCCAGC
GAGGCCTTCCTGTATATGACCGGCTACAGCAACGCCGAGGTGCTGGGCAGAAACTGCAGATTCCTGCAGA
GCCCCGACGGCATGGTGAAGCCCAAGAGCACCAGAAAGTACGTGGACAGCAACACCATCAACACCATCAG
AAAGGCCATCGACAGAAACGCCGAGGTGCAGGTGGAGGTGGTGAACTTCAAGAAGAACGGCCAGAGATTC
GTGAACTTCCTGACCATCATCCCCGTGAGAGACGAGACCGGCGAGTACAGATACAGCATGGGCTTCCAGT
GCGAGACCGAGTAAGAATTCGATATCAAGCTTATCGATAATCAACCTCTGGATTACAAAATTTGTGAAAG
ATTGACTGGTATTCTTAACTATGTTGCTCCTTTTACGCTATGTGGATACGCTGCTTTAATGCCTTTGTAT
CATGCTATTGCTTCCCGTATGGCTTTCATTTTCTCCTCCTTGTATAAATCCTGGTTGCTGTCTCTTTATG
AGGAGTTGTGGCCCGTTGTCAGGCAACGTGGCGTGGTGTGCACTGTGTTTGCTGACGCAACCCCCACTGG
TTGGGGCATTGCCACCACTGTCAGCTCCTTTCCGGGACTTTCGCTTTCCCCCTCCCTATTGCCACGGCGG
AACTCATCGCCGCCTGCCTTGCCCGCTGCTGGACAGGGGCTCGGCTGTTGGGCACTGACAATTCCGTGGT
GTTGTCGGGGAAATCATCGTCCTTTCCTTGGCTGCTCGCCTATGTTGCCACCTGGATTCTGCGCGGGACG
TCCTTCTGCTACGTCCCTTCGGCCCTCAATCCAGCGGACCTTCCTTCCCGCGGCCTGCTGCCGGCTCTGC
GGCCTCTTCCGCGTCTTCGCCTTCGCCCTCAGACGAGTCGGATCTCCCTTTGGGCCGCCTCCCCGCATCG
ATACCGAGCGCTGCTCGAGAGATCTACGGGTGGCATCCCTGTGACCCCTCCCCAGTGCCTCTCCTGGCCC
TGGAAGTTGCCACTCCAGTGCCCACCAGCCTTGTCCTAATAAAATTAAGTTGCATCATTTTGTCTGACTA
GGTGTCCTTCTATAATATTATGGGGTGGAGGGGGGTGGTATGGAGCAAGGGGCAAGTTGGGAAGACAACC
TGTAGGGCCTGCGGGGTCTATTGGGAACCAAGCTGGAGTGCAGTGGCACAATCTTGGCTCACTGCAATCT
CCGCCTCCTGGGTTCAAGCGATTCTCCTGCCTCAGCCTCCCGAGTTGTTGGGATTCCAGGCATGCATGAC
CAGGCTCAGCTAATTTTTGTTTTTTTGGTAGAGACGGGGTTTCACCATATTGGCCAGGCTGGTCTCCAAC
TCCTAATCTCAGGTGATCTACCCACCTTGGCCTCCCAAATTGCTGGGATTACAGGCGTGAACCACTGCTC
CCTTCCCTGTCCTTCTGATTTTGTAGGTAACCACGTGCGGACCGAGCGGCCGCAGGAACCCCTAGTGATG
GAGTTGGCCACTCCCTCTCTGCGCGCTCGCTCGCTCACTGAGGCCGGGCGACCAAAGGTCGCCCGACGCC
CGGGCTTTGCCCGGGCGGCCTCAGTGAGCGAGCGAGCGCGCAGCTGCCTGCAGGGGCGCCTGATGCGGTA
TTTTCTCCTTACGCATCTGTGCGGTATTTCACACCGCATA
[95 nt withheld, positions 4171-4265]
T
[46 nt withheld, positions 4267-4312]
C
[141 nt withheld, positions 4314-4454]
CCTTTGACGTTGGAGTCCACGTTCTTT
[37 nt withheld, positions 4482-4518]
ACTCTATCTCGGGCTATTCTTTTGATTTATAAGGGATTTTGCCGATTTCGGTCTATTGGTTAAAAAATGA
GCTGATTTAACAAAAATTTAACGCGAATTTTAACAAAATATTAACGTTTACAATTTTATGGTGCACTCTC
AGTACAATCTGCTCTGATGCCGCATAGTTAAGCCAGCCCCGACACCCGCCAACACCCGCTGACGCGCCCT
GACGGGCTTGTCTGCTCCCGGCATCCGCTTACAGACAAGCTGTGACCGTCTCCGGGAGCTGCATGTGTCA
GAGGTTTTCACCGTCATCACCGAAACGCGCGAGACGAAAGGGCCTCGTGATACGCCTATTTTTATAGGTT
AATGTCATGATAATAATGGTTTCTTAGACGTCAGGTGGCACTTTTCGGGGAAATGTGCGCGGAACCCCTA
TTTGTTTATTTTTCTAAATACATTCAAATATGTATCCGCTCATGAGACAATAACCCTGATAAATGCTTCA
ATAATATTGAAAAAGGAAGAGTATGAGTATTCAACATTTCCGTGTCGCCCTTATTCCCTTTTTTGCGGCA
TTTTGCCTTCCTGTTTTTGCTCACCCAGAAACGCTGGTGAAAGTAAAAGATGCTGAAGATCAGTTGGGTG
CACGAGTGGGTTACATCGAACTGGATCTCAACAGCGGTAAGATCCTTGAGAGTTTTCGCCCCGAAGAACG
TTTTCCAATGATGAGCACTTTTAAAGTTCTGCTATGTGGCGCGGTATTATCCCGTATTGACGCCGGGCAA
GAGCAACTCGGTCGCCGCATACACTATTCTCAGAATGACTTGGTTGAGTACTCACCAGTCACAGAAAAGC
ATCTTACGGATGGCATGACAGTAAGAGAATTATGCAGTGCTGCCATAACCATGAGTGATAACACTGCGGC
CAACTTACTTCTGACAACGATCGGAGGACCGAAGGAGCTAACCGCTTTTTTGCACAACATGGGGGATCAT
GTAACTCGCCTTGATCGTTGGGAACCGGAGCTGAATGAAGCCATACCAAACGACGAGCGTGACACCACGA
TGCCTGTAGCAATGGCAACAACGTTGCGCAAACTATTAACTGGCGAACTACTTACTCTAGCTTCCCGGCA
ACAATTAATAGACTGGATGGAGGCGGATAAAGTTGCAGGACCACTTCTGCGCTCGGCCCTTCCGGCTGGC
TGGTTTATTGCTGATAAATCTGGAGCCGGTGAGCGTGGGTCTCGCGGTATCATTGCAGCACTGGGGCCAG
ATGGTAAGCCCTCCCGTATCGTAGTTATCTACACGACGGGGAGTCAGGCAACTATGGATGAACGAAATAG
ACAGATCGCTGAGATAGGTGCCTCACTGATTAAGCATTGGTAACTGTCAGACCAAGTTTACTCATATATA
CTTTAGATTGATTTAAAACTTCATTTTTAATTTAAAAGGATCTAGGTGAAGATCCTTTTTGATAATCTCA
TGACCAAAATCCCTTAACGTGAGTTTTCGTTCCACTGAGCGTCAGACCCCGTAGAAAAGATCAAAGGATC
TTCTTGAGATCCTTTTTTTCTGCGCGTAATCTGCTGCTTGCAAACAAAAAAACCACCGCTACCAGCGGTG
GTTTGTTTGCCGGATCAAGAGCTACCAACTCTTTTTCCGAAGGTAACTGGCTTCAGCAGAGCGCAGATAC
CAAATACTGTTCTTCTAGTGTAGCCGTAGTTAGGCCACCACTTCAAGAACTCTGTAGCACCGCCTACATA
CCTCGCTCTGCTAATCCTGTTACCAGTGGCTGCTGCCAGTGGCGATAAGTCGTGTCTTACCGGGTTGGAC
TCAAGACGATAGTTACCGGATAAGGCGCAGCGGTCGGGCTGAACGGGGGGTTCGTGCACACAGCCCAGCT
TGGAGCGAACGACCTACACCGAACTGAGATACCTACAGCGTGAGCTATGAGAAAGCGCCACGCTTCCCGA
AGGGAGAAAGGCGGACAGGTATCCGGTAAGCGGCAGGGTCGGAACAGGAGAGCGCACGAGGGAGCTTCCA
GGGGGAAACGCCTGGTATCTTTATAGTCCTGTCGGGTTTCGCCACCTCTGACTTGAGCGTCGATTTTTGT
GATGCTCGTCAGGGGGGCGGAGCCTATGGAAAAACGCCAGCAACGCGGCCTTTTTACGGTTCCTGGCCTT
TTGCTGGCCTTTTGCTCACATG
